>Addgene plasmid #156377 | pNK141d2 | addgene full sequence | sequence record 317801 | Addgene NGS Result
GTCTGCGTCTGGCTGGCTGGCATAAATATCTCACTCGCAATCAAATTCAGCCGATAGCGGAACGGGAAGG
CGACTGGAGTGCCATGTCCGGTTTTCAACAAACCATGCAAATGCTGAATGAGGGCATCGTTCCCACTGCG
ATGCTGGTTGCCAACGATCAGATGGCGCTGGGCGCAATGCGCGCCATTACCGAGTCCGGGCTGCGCGTTG
GTGCGGATATCTCGGTAGTGGGATACGACGATACCGAAGACAGCTCATGTTATATCCCGCCGTTAACCAC
CATCAAACAGGATTTTCGCCTGCTGGGGCAAACCAGCGTGGACCGCTTGCTGCAACTCTCTCAGGGCCAG
GCGGTGAAGGGCAATCAGCTGTTGCCCGTCTCACTGGTGAAAAGAAAAACCACCCTGGCGCCCAATACGC
AAACCGCCTCTCCCCGCGCGTTGGCCGATTCATTAATGCAGCTGGCACGACAGGTTTCCCGACTGGAAAG
CGGGCAGTGAGCGCAACGCAATTAATGTAAGTTAGCTCACTCATTAGGCACCCCAGGCTTTACACTTTAT
GCTTCCGGCTCGTATGTTGTGTGGAATTGTGAGCGGATAACAATTTCACACAGGAAACAGCTATGACCAT
GATTACGGATTCACTGGCCGTCGTTTTACAACGTCGTGACTGGGAAAACCCTGGCGTTACCCAACTTAAT
CGCCTTGCAGCACATCCCCCTTTCGCCAGCTGGCGTAATAGCGAAGAGGCCCGCACCGATCGCCCTTCCC
AACAGTTGCGCAGCCTGAATGGCGAATGGCGCTTTGCCTGGTTTCCGGCACCAGAAGCGGTGCCGGAAAG
CTGGCTGGAGTGCGATCTTCCTGAGGCCGATACTGTCGTCGTCCCCTCAAACTGGCAGATGCACGGTTAC
GATGCGCCCATCTACACCAACGTGACCTATCCCATTACGGTCAATCCGCCGTTTGTTCCCACGGAGAATC
CGACGGGTTGTTACTCGCTCACATTTAATGTTGATGAAAGCTGGCTACAGGAAGGCCAGACGCGAATTAT
TTTTGATGGCGTTGGAATTGCTGCAGGTCGAGGCAGTCACGTAGCGATAGCGGAGTGTATACTGGCTTAA
CTATGCGGCATCAGAGCAGATTGTACTGAGAGTGCACCATACAGATCCGAGAGGGCCGCGGCAAAGCCGT
TTTTCCATAGGCTCCGCCCCCCTGACAAGCATCACGAAATCTGACGCTCAAATCAGTGGTGGCGAAACCC
GACAGGACTATAAAGATACCAGGCGTTTCCCCCTGGCGGCTCCCTCGTGCGCTCTCCTGTTCCTGCCTTT
CGGTTTACCGGTGTCATTCCGCTGTTATGGCCGCGTTTGTCTCATTCCACGCCTGACACTCAGTTCCGGG
TAGGCAGTTCGCTCCAAGCTGGACTGTATGCACGAACCCCCCGTTCAGTCCGACCGCTGCGCCTTATCCG
GTAACTATCGTCTTGAGTCCAACCCGGAAAGACATGCAAAAGCACCACTGGCAGCAGCCACTGGTAATTG
ATTTAGAGGAGTTAGTCTTGAAGTCATGCGCCGGTTAAGGCTAAACTGAAAGGACAAGTTTTGGTGACTG
CGCTCCTCCAAGCCAGTTACCTCGGTTCAAAGAGTTGGTAGCTCAGAGAACCTTCGAAAAACCGCCCTGC
AAGGCGGTTTTTTCGTTTTCAGAGCAAGAGATTACGCGCAGACCAAAACGATCTCAAGAAGATCATCTTA
TTAAGGGGTCTGACGCTCTGTAGAAACGCAAAAAGGCCATCCGTCAGGATGGCCTTCTGCTTAATTTGAT
GCCTGGCAGTTTATGGCGGGCGTCCTGCCCGCCACCCTCCGGGCCGTTGCTTCGCAACGTTCAAATCCGC
TCCCGGCGGATTTGTCCTACTCAGGAGAGCGTTCACCGACAAACAACAGATAAAACGAAAGGCCCAGTCT
TTCGACTGAGCCTTTCGTTTTATTTGATGCCTGGCAGTTCCCTACTCTCGCATGGGGTGACCCCACACTA
CCATCGGCGCTACGGCGTTTCACTTCTGAGTTCGGCATGGGGTCAGGTGGGACCACCGCGCTACTGCCGC
CAGGCAAATTCTGTTTTATCAGACCGCTTCTGCGTTCTGATTTAATCTGTATCAGGCTGAAAATCTTCTC
TCACTCGTCGAGATCGATCTTCAGCGGCCGCGGGCTTTGTTAGCAGCCGGTCGACTTATTTGTATAGTTC
ATCCATGCCATGTGTAATCCCAGCAGCTGTTACAAACTCAAGAAGGACCATGTGGTCTCTCTTTTCGTTG
GGATCTTTCGAAAGGGCAGATTGTATGGACAGGTAATGGTTGTCTGGTAAAAGGACAGGGCCATCGCCAA
TTGGAGTATTTTGTTGATAATGGTCTGCTAGTTGAACGCTTCCATCTTCAATGTTGTGTCTAATTTTGAA
GTTAACTTTGATTCCATTCTTTTGTTTGTCTGCCATGATGTATACATTGTGTGAGTTAAAGTTGTATTCC
AATTTGTGTCCAAGAATGTTTCCATCTTCTTTAAAATCAATACCTTTTAACTCGATTCTATTAACAAGGG
TATCACCTTCAAACTTGACTTCAGCACGTGTCTTGTAGTTCCCGTCATCTTTGAAAAATATAGTTCTTTC
CTGTACATAACCTTCGGGCATGGCACTCTTGAAAAAGTCATGCTGTTTCATATGATCTGGGTATCTCGCA
AAGCATTGAACACCATAAGAGAAAGTAGTGACAAGTGTTGGCCATGGAACAGGTAGTTTTCCAGTAGTGC
AAATAAATTTAAGGGTAAGTTTTCCGTATGTTGCATCACCTTCACCCTCTCCACTGACAGAAAATTTGTG
CCCATTAACATCACCATCTAATTCAACAAGAATTGGGACAACTCCAGTGAAAAGTTCTTCTCCTTTACTG
CCGGTAAACAGTTCTTCACCTTTGCTCATAGATCTGTGGTTGGAAAAAATAACAGATATAGAATTGTTAT
CCGCTCACAATTCCACAAGTATAACACAAAGTTTTTTATGTTGTCAATATTTTTTTGATGGAAAGCCACG
TTGTGTCTCAAAATCTCTGATGTTACATTGCACAAGATAAAAATATATCATCATGAACAATAAAACTGTC
TGCTTACATAAACAGTAATACAAGGGGTGTTATGAGCCATATTCAACGGGAAACGTCTTGCTCGAGGCCG
CGATTAAATTCCAACATGGATGCTGATTTATATGGGTATAAATGGGCTCGCGATAATGTCGGGCAATCAG
GTGCGACAATCTATCGATTGTATGGGAAGCCCGATGCGCCAGAGTTGTTTCTGAAACATGGCAAAGGTAG
CGTTGCCAATGATGTTACAGATGAGATGGTCAGACTAAACTGGCTGACGGAATTTATGCCTCTTCCGACC
ATCAAGCATTTTATCCGTACTCCTGATGATGCATGGTTACTCACCACTGCGATCCCCGGGAAAACAGCAT
TCCAGGTATTAGAAGAATATCCTGATTCAGGTGAAAATATTGTTGATGCGCTGGCAGTGTTCCTGCGCCG
GTTGCATTCGATTCCTGTTTGTAATTGTCCTTTTAACAGCGATCGCGTATTTCGTCTCGCTCAGGCGCAA
TCACGAATGAATAACGGTTTGGTTGATGCGAGTGATTTTGATGACGAGCGTAATGGCTGGCCTGTTGAAC
AAGTCTGGAAAGAAATGCATAAGCTTTTGCCATTCTCACCGGATTCAGTCGTCACTCATGGTGATTTCTC
ACTTGATAACCTTATTTTTGACGAGGGGAAATTAATAGGTTGTATTGATGTTGGACGAGTCGGAATCGCA
GACCGATACCAGGATCTTGCCATCCTATGGAACTGCCTCGGTGAGTTTTCTCCTTCATTACAGAAACGGC
TTTTTCAAAAATATGGTATTGATAATCCTGATATGAATAAATTGCAGTTTCATTTGATGCTCGATGAGTT
TTTCTAATCAGAATTGGTTAATTGGTTGTAACACTGGCAGAGCATTACGCTGACTTGACGGGACGGCGGC
TTTGTTGAATAAATCGAACTTTTGCTGAGTTGAAGGATCAGATCACGCATCTTCCCGACAACGCAGACCG
TTCCGTGGCAAAGCAAAAGTTCAAAATCACCAACTGGTCCACCTACAACAAAGCTCTCATCAACCGTGGC
TCCCTCACTTTCTGGCTGGATGATGGGGCGATTCAGGCCTGGTATGAGTCAGCAACACCTTCTTCACGAG
GCAGACCTCAGCGCCCCCCCCCCCTGTAGGTCGACGGATCCTCTACGCCGGACGCATCGTGGCCGGCATC
ACCGGCGCCACAGGTGCGGTTGCTGGCGCCTATATCGCCGACATCACCGATGGGGAAGATCGGGCTCGCC
ACTTCGGGCTCATGAGCGCTTGTTTCGGCGTGGGTATGGTGGCAGGCCCCGTGGCCGGGGGACTGTTGGG
CGCCATCCTGCCTCGCGCGTTTCGGTGATGACGGTGAAAACCTCTGACACATGCAGCTCCCGGAGACGGT
CACAGCTTGTCTGTAAGCGGATGCCGGGAGCAGACAAGCCCGTCAGGGCGCGTCAGCGGGTGTTGGCGGG
TGTCGGGGCGCAGCCATGACCCCCTCGACCTGCAGCAATTCCGACACCATGGAATGGTGCAAAACCTTTC
GCGGTATGGCATGATAGCGCCCGGAAGAGAGTCAATTCAGGGTGGTGAATGTGAAACCAGTAACGTTATA
CGATGTCGCAGAGTATGCCGGTGTCTCTTATCAGACCGTTTCCCGCGTGGTGAACCAGGCCAGCCACGTT
TCTGCGAAAACGCGGGAAAAAGTGGAAGCGGCGATGGCGGAGCTGAATTACATTCCCAACCGCGTGGCAC
AACAACTGGCGGGCAAACAGTCGTTGCTGATTGGCGTTGCCACCTCCAGTCTGGCCCTGCACGCGCCGTC
GCAAATTGTCGCGGCGATTAAATCTCGCGCCGATCAACTGGGTGCCAGCGTGGTGGTGTCGATGGTAGAA
CGAAGCGGCGTCGAAGCCTGTAAAGCGGCGGTGCACAATCTTCTCGCGCAACGCGTCAGTGGGCTGATCA
TTAACTATCCGCTGGATGACCAGGATGCCATTGCTGTGGAAGCTGCCTGCACTAATGTTCCGGCGTTATT
TCTTGATGTCTCTGACCAGACACCCATCAACAGTATTATTTTCTCCCATGAAGACGGTACGCGACTGGGC
GTGGAGCATCTGGTCGCATTGGGTCACCAGCAAATCGCGCTGTTAGCGGGCCCATTAAGTTCTGTCTCGG
CGC
Features (pLannotate 1.2.2; 19 found; start..end, strand, type, name):
    513..534     +  protein_bind   CAP binding site: CAP binding activates transcription in the presence of cAMP. E. coli catabolite activator protein
    549..579     +  promoter       lac promoter: promoter for the E. coli lac operon
    587..603     +  protein_bind   lac operator: The lac repressor binds to the lac operator to inhibit transcription in E. coli. This inhibition can be relieved by adding lactose or isopropyl-β-D-thiogalactopyranoside (IPTG). lac repressor encoded by lacI
    623..796     +  CDS            lacZα: LacZα fragment of β-galactosidase; lacZ fragment
   1084..1161    +  misc_feature   bom (fragment): basis of mobility region from pBR322
   1192..1737    -  rep_origin     p15A ori: Plasmids containing the medium-copy-number p15A origin of replication can be propagated in E. coli cells that contain a second plasmid with the ColE1 origin.
   1781..1808    -  terminator     rrnB T2 terminator: transcription terminator T2 from the E. coli rrnB gene
   1900..1986    -  terminator     rrnB T1 terminator: Escherichia coli rrnB; transcription terminator T1 from the E. coli rrnB gene
   1988..2103    -  ncRNA          5S rRNA: Accession: RF00001 - 5S ribosomal RNA
   2201..2217    -  CDS            SET1 (fragment): solubility-enhancement tag derived from T7 phage gene 10B
   2227..2939    -  CDS            GFP (fragment): Aequoria victoria green fluorescent protein
   2941..2964    -  CDS            GFP(1-10) (fragment): fragment of superfolder GFP consisting of the first 10 β-strands associates with GFP11, the 11th β-strand, to reconstitute fluorescent GFP (Cabantous et al., 2005; Kamiyama et al., 2016)
   3004..3020    -  protein_bind   lac operator: The lac repressor binds to the lac operator to inhibit transcription in E. coli. This inhibition can be relieved by adding lactose or isopropyl-β-D-thiogalactopyranoside (IPTG). lac repressor encoded by lacI
   3182..3997    +  CDS            KanR: aminoglycoside phosphotransferase; aph(3')-Ia; confers resistance to kanamycin in bacteria or G418 (Geneticin®) in eukaryotes
   4138..4284    +  CDS            TRA2_ECOLX (fragment): Protein predicted: Swiss-Prot protein existence level 4. Required for transposition of transposon Tn903. From Escherichia coli.
   4306..4487    +  CDS            TcR (fragment): tetracycline efflux protein; tet; confers resistance to tetracycline
   4488..4527    +  CDS            rop (fragment): Rop protein, which maintains plasmids at low copy number; rop
   4663..4740    +  promoter       lacIq promoter: lacI (mutant); In the lacIq allele, a single base change in the promoter boosts expression of the lacI gene about 10-fold.
   4741..500     +  CDS            lacI (across the origin): lac repressor; lacI; The lac repressor binds to the lac operator to inhibit transcription in E. coli. This inhibition can be relieved by adding lactose or isopropyl-β-D-thiogalactopyranoside (IPTG).
