[The description below was written by a language model from this plasmid's Addgene catalogue record and pLannotate feature annotations shown in this document.]
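Description:
pNK141d2 is a 5.3 kb bacterial synthetic-biology plasmid built on a pACYC184-derived backbone. It was designed to report on orthogonal translation in E. coli by expressing the GFP variant Sapphire from an orthogonal ribosome-binding site. It replicates from the p15A origin, which is compatible with ColE1-type plasmids, so it can coexist with a second plasmid in the same cell. p15A is usually considered medium copy, although the catalogue entry lists the plasmid as high copy. Selection is by kanamycin through an aph(3')-Ia KanR gene. Short fragments of a Tn903 transposition protein, TcR, rop and the bom region are annotated and appear to be leftovers from parental vectors rather than functional parts.

The reporter cassette lies on the reverse strand. Its GFP-family coding sequence, detected as GFP and superfolder GFP(1-10) fragments, corresponds to the Sapphire insert. A lac operator sits upstream of it. Downstream are a 5S rRNA segment and the rrnB T1 and T2 terminators, which stop transcription before the origin. The feature table annotates neither the promoter driving Sapphire nor the orthogonal RBS itself, so their identities cannot be stated from the record. The plasmid also carries lacI under the lacIq promoter, which suggests that reporter transcription is repressed until IPTG is added. A separate lac promoter/operator with a CAP site and a lacZα fragment is also present.

Because an orthogonal RBS is intended to be read poorly by native ribosomes, Sapphire fluorescence would serve as a readout of ribosomes carrying a matching altered anti-Shine-Dalgarno sequence. This fits the associated work on heterologous ribosome engineering in E. coli.
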