Addgene plasmid #156377: pNK141d2
Purpose: Expresses orthogonal RBS Sapphire reporter
Depositing lab: Ahmed Badran. Depositing organization: Broad Institute. Publication: Orthogonal translation enables heterologous ribosome engineering in E. coli. Kolber NS, Fattal R, Bratulic S, Carver GD, Badran AH. Nat Commun. 2021 Jan 26;12(1):599. doi: 10.1038/s41467-020-20759-z. PubMed 33500394.
Backbone
  Vector backbone: pACYC184
  Vector type: Synthetic Biology
Growth in bacteria
  Bacterial resistance: Kanamycin, 50 μg/mL
  Growth temperature: 37°C
  Growth strain: NEB Turbos
  Copy number: High Copy
Gene/Insert
  Gene/Insert name: Sapphire
  Species: Synthetic
  Cloning method: Ligation Independent Cloning
Terms and licenses: Academic/Nonprofit Terms; Industry Terms: Not Available to Industry
How to cite: pNK141d2 was a gift from Ahmed Badran (Addgene plasmid # 156377 ; http://n2t.net/addgene:156377 ; RRID:Addgene_156377)
